>Addgene plasmid #15331 | FLAG ELL 500-621 pBacPAK8 | addgene partial sequence | sequence record 21781 | 15331 with Polyhedrin-F
TGTTTTCGTACAGTTTTGTAATAAAAAAACCTATAAATACGGATCCCTGCAGGCCTATGCCAGACTACAA
GGACGATGATGACAAGCTCGACATGACGTCCACGTCGGAGACGCCTGACTACTTGCTGAAGTACGCAGCC
ATCTCCTCTTCGGAGCAGCGCCAGAGCTACAAGAACGACTTCAATGCCGAGTACAGCGAGTACCGCGACC
TGCACGCCCGCATTGAGCGCATCACGCGGCGGTTCACCCAGCTCGACGCCCAGCTCCGGCAGCTCTCCCA
GGGCTCCGAGGAGTATGAGACTACTCGAGGGCAGATTTTGCAGGAATATCGAAAAATCAAAAAGACCAAC
ACCAACTACAGCCAGGAGAAGCACCGCTGCGAGTACCTGCACAGCAAGCTGGCCCACATCAAGAGGCTCA
TCGCCGAGTACGACCAGCGGCAGCTGCAGGCTTGGCCCTAGTAGGGTACCGAGCTCGAATTCCCGGGCGG
CCGCTTAATTAATTGATCCGGGTTATTAGTACATTTATTAAGCGCTAGATTCTGTGCGTTGTTGATTTAC
AGACAATTGTTGTACGTATTTTAATAATTCATTAAATTTATAATCTTTAGGGGTGGTATGGTTAAGAA
