[The description below was written by a language model from this plasmid's Addgene catalogue record.]
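Description:
FLAG ELL 500-621 pBacPAK8 is a baculovirus transfer plasmid built on the commercial pBacPAK8 backbone (about 5.5 kb without insert), intended for constructing recombinant baculoviruses that express a protein in insect cells. The plasmid itself is propagated in E. coli under ampicillin selection; its copy number is recorded as unknown. No feature table accompanies the record, so the origin of replication, promoter and flanking viral sequences are not explicitly listed. Transfer vectors of this family generally place the insert between baculoviral homology regions, so that recombination with viral DNA in insect cells moves the expression cassette into the viral genome, typically under a strong very late viral promoter such as polyhedrin.

The payload is a 366 bp fragment of human ELL (eleven nineteen lysine rich in leukemia), an RNA polymerase II elongation factor. Only the C-terminal portion, amino acids 500-621, is encoded, making this a truncation construct rather than a full-length expression clone. A FLAG epitope is fused at the N terminus, which allows immunodetection and affinity purification of the fragment. The insert was introduced by restriction cloning, with the 5′ SalI junction destroyed in the process and the 3′ KpnI site retained.

The associated publication concerns the ELL-associated factors EAF1 and EAF2 as positive regulators of ELL. This suggests the construct belongs to a set of ELL deletion derivatives used to produce tagged protein fragments from baculovirus-infected cells for studying ELL's functional or interaction regions, although the record does not spell out the specific experimental use.
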