Addgene plasmid #15331: FLAG ELL 500-621 pBacPAK8
Depositing lab: Joan Conaway & Ronald Conaway. Depositing organization: Stowers Institute for Medical Research. Publication: ELL-associated factors 1 and 2 are positive regulators of RNA polymerase II elongation factor ELL. Kong SE, Banks CA, Shilatifard A, Conaway JW, Conaway RC. Proc Natl Acad Sci U S A. 2005 Jul 19. 102(29):10094-8. 10.1073/pnas.0503017102 PubMed 16006523.
Backbone
  Vector backbone: pBacPAK8
  Backbone manufacturer: Clontech
  Backbone size w/o insert (bp): 5538
  Vector type: Baculovirus construction
Growth in bacteria
  Bacterial resistance: Ampicillin, 100 μg/mL
  Growth temperature: 37°C
  Growth strain: DH5alpha
  Copy number: Unknown
Gene/Insert
  Gene/Insert name: eleven nineteen lysine rich in leukemia (alt name: ELL)
  Species: H. sapiens (human)
  Insert size (bp): 366
  Mutation: Amino acids 500-621 only
  Entrez Gene: ELL (a.k.a. C19orf17, ELL1, MEN, PPP1R68)
  Tag / fusion protein: FLAG (N terminal on backbone)
  Cloning method: Restriction Enzyme; 5′ cloning site Sal1 (destroyed during cloning); 3′ cloning site Kpn1 (not destroyed)
  Sequencing primers: 5′ Bac1; 3′ Bac2
Terms and licenses: Academic/Nonprofit Terms; Industry Terms: Not Available to Industry
How to cite: FLAG ELL 500-621 pBacPAK8 was a gift from Joan Conaway & Ronald Conaway (Addgene plasmid # 15331 ; http://n2t.net/addgene:15331 ; RRID:Addgene_15331)
